>Addgene plasmid #99216 | pDB036d | depositor full sequence | sequence record 182106 | pDB036d sequence 8336 bps
AAGAGGACATCCGGTCAAATAAAACGAAAGGCTCAGTCGAAAGACTGGGCCTTTCGTTTTGCTGAGGAGA
CTTAGGGACCCTGATGAAATTCGCCACTTGTTAGTGTAATTCGCTAACTCATCCTGGCATGTTGCTGTTG
ATTCTTCAATCAGATCTTTATAAATCAAAAAGATAAAAAATTGGCACGCAAATTGTATTAACAGTTCAGC
AGGACAATCCTGAACGCAGAAATCAAGAGGACAACATTACCTGCAGGTGCAGTAAGGAGGAAAAAAAAA
[85 nt withheld, positions 280-364]
C
[98 nt withheld, positions 366-463]
A
[305 nt withheld, positions 465-769]
G
[176 nt withheld, positions 771-946]
CCAATCGTCTGACCTGCCTCAACCTCCTGTC
[82 nt withheld, positions 978-1059]
GCTCTGAGGGA
[161 nt withheld, positions 1071-1231]
T
[41 nt withheld, positions 1233-1273]
T
[62 nt withheld, positions 1275-1336]
A
[35 nt withheld, positions 1338-1372]
CCTCCCTCAATCGGTTGAATGTCGCCCTTTTGTCTTTGGCGCTGGTAAACCTTACGAGTTCAGTATCGAC
TGCGATAAGATCAACCTGTTCCGC
[50 nt withheld, positions 1467-1516]
T
[38 nt withheld, positions 1518-1555]
TTGAGTAACGGAGCCAATGTACGCAAAAAACCCCGCTTCAGCGGGGTTTTTTCGCCAAAAAAAACCCCGC
CCTGTCAGGGGCGGGGTTTTTTTTTAGGGCCCTACTGACTGTCCGTGTGCTTCTCAAATGCCTGAGGCCA
GTTTGCTCAGGCTCTCCCCGTGGAGGTAATAATTGACGATATGATCAGTGCACGGCTAACTAAGCGGCCT
GCTGACTTTCTCGCCGATCAAAAGGCATTTTGCTATTAAGGGATTGACGAGGGCGTATCTGCGCAGTAAG
ATGCGCCCCGCATTCCGGCGGTAGTTCAGCAGGGCAGAACGGCGGACTCTAAATCCGCATGGCAGGGGTT
CAAATCCCCTCCGCCGGACCAAATTCGAAAAGCCTGCTCAACGAGCAGGCTTTTTTGCATGCTCGAGCAG
CTCAGGGTCGAATTTGCTTTCGAATTTCTGCCATTCATCCGCTTATTATCACTTATTCAGGCGTAGCAAC
CAGGCGTTTAAGGGCACCAATAACTGCCTTAAAAAAATTACGCCCCGCCCTGCCACTCATCGCAGTACTG
TTGTAATTCATTAAGCATTCTGCCGACGTTCATCGGATCCCGGGCCCGTCGACTGCAGAGGCCTGCATGC
AAGCTTGGCGTAATCAGTGGCTGTTTTGGCGGATGAGAGAAGATTTTCAGCCTGATACAGATTAAATCAG
AACGCAGAAGCGGTCTGATAAAACAGAATTTGCCTGGCGGCAGTAGCGCGGTGGTCCCACCTGACCCCAT
GCCGAACTCAGAAGTGAAACTCCGTAGCGCCGATGGTAGTGTGGGGTCTCCCCATGCGAGAGTAGGGAAC
TGCCAGTCATCAAATAAAACGAAAGGCTCAGTCGAAAGACTGGGCCTTTCGTTTTATCTGTTGTTTGTCG
GTGAACGCTCTCCTGAGTAGGACAAATCCGCCGGGAGCGGATTTGAACGTTGCGAAGCAACGGCCCGGAG
GGTGGCGGGCAGGACGCCCGCCATAAACTGCCAGGCATCAAATTAAGCAGAAGGCCATCCTGACGGATGG
CCTTTTTGCGTTTCTACAAACTCGCTGAGGATTCTAGAGCACAGCAACACCACGTCGTCCCTATCTGCTG
CCCTAGGTCTATGAGTGGTTGCTGGATAACTTTACGGGCATGCATAAGGCTCGTAGGCTATATTCAGGGA
GACCACAACGGTTTCCCTCTACAAATAATTTTGTTTAACTTTTACTAGAGTAAGGAGGAAAAATGAACAC
GATTAACATCGCTAAGAACGACTTCTAGGACATCGAACTGGCTGCTATCCCGTTCAACACTCTGGCTGAC
CATTACGGTGAGCGTTTAGCTCGCGAACAGTTGGCCCTTGAGCATGAGTCTTACGAGATGGGTGAAGCAC
GCTTCCGCAAGATGTTTGAGCGTCAACTTAAAGCTGGTGAGGTTGCGGATAACGCTGCCGCCAAGCCTCT
CATCACTACCCTACTCCCTAAGATGATTGCACGCATCAACGACTGGTTTGAGGAAGTGAAAGCTAAGCGC
GGCAAGCGCCCGACAGCCTTCCAGTTCCTGCAAGAAATCAAGCCGGAAGCCGTAGCGTACATCACCATTA
AGACCACTCTGGCTTGCCTAACCAGTGCTGACAATACAACCGTTCAGGCTGTAGCAAGCGCAATCGGTCG
GGCCATTGAGGACGAGGCTCGCTTCGGTCGTATCCGTGACCTTGAAGCTAAGCACTTCAAGAAAAACGTT
GAGGAACAACTCAACAAGCGCGTAGGGCACGTCTACAAGAAAGCATTTATGCAAGTTGTCGAGGCTGACA
TGCTCTCTAAGGGTCTACTCGGTGGCGAGGCGTGGTCTTAGTGGCATAAGGAAGACTCTATTCATGTAGG
AGTACGCTGCATCGAGATGCTCATTGAGTCAACCGGAATGGTTAGCTTACACCGCCAAAATGCTGGCGTA
GTAGGTCAAGACTCTGAGACTATCGAACTCGCACCTGAATACGCTGAGGCTATCGCAACCCGTGCAGGTG
CGCTGGCTGGCATCTCTCCGATGTTCCAACCTTGCGTAGTTCCTCCTAAGCCGTGGACTGGCATTACTGG
TGGTGGCTATTGGGCTAACGGTCGTCGTCCTCTGGCGCTGGTGCGTACTCACAGTAAGAAAGCACTGATG
CGCTACGAAGACGTTTACATGCCTGAGGTGTACAAAGCGATTAACATTGCGCAAAACACCGCATGGAAAA
TCAACAAGAAAGTCCTAGCGGTCGCCAACGTAATCACCAAGTGGAAGCATTGTCCGGTCGAGGACATCCC
TGCGATTGAGCGTGAAGAACTCCCGATGAAACCGGAAGACATCGACATGAATCCTGAGGCTCTCACCGCG
TGGAAACGTGCTGCCGCTGCTGTGTACCGCAAGGACAAGGCTCGCAAGTCTCGCCGTATCAGCCTTGAGT
TCATGCTTGAGCAAGCCAATAAGTTTGCTAACCATAAGGCCATCTGGTTCCCTTACAACATGGACTGGCG
CGGTCGTGTTTACGCTGTGTCAATGTTCAACCCGCAAGGTAACGATATGACCAAAGGACTGCTTACGCTG
GCGAAAGGTAAACCAATCGGTAAGGAAGGTTACTACTGGCTGAAAATCCACGGTGCAAACTGTGCGGGTG
TCGATAAGGTTCCGTTCCCTGAGCGCATCAAGTTCATTGAGGAAAACCACGAGAACATCATGGCTTGCGC
TAAGTCTCCACTGGAGAACACTTGGTGGGCTGAGCAAGATTCTCCGTTCTGCTTCCTTGCGTTCTGCTTT
GAGTACGCTGGGGTACAGCACCACGGCCTGAGCTATAACTGCTCCCTTCCGCTGGCGTTTGACGGGTCTT
GCTCTGGCATCCAGCACTTCTCCGCGATGCTCCGAGATGAGGTAGGTGGTCGCGCGGTTAACTTGCTTCC
TAGTGAAACCGTTCAGGACATCTACGGGATTGTTGCTAAGAAAGTCAACGAGATTCTACAAGCAGACGCA
ATCAATGGGACCGATAACGAAGTAGTTACCGTGACCGATGAGAACACTGGTGAAATCTCTGAGAAAGTCA
AGCTGGGCACTAAGGCACTGGCTGGTCAATGGCTGGCTTACGGTGTTACTCGCAGTGTGACTAAGCGTTC
AGTCATGACGCTGGCTTACGGGTCCAAAGAGTTCGGCTTCCGTCAACAAGTGCTGGAAGATACCATTCAG
CCAGCTATTGATTCCGGCAAGGGTCTGATGTTCACTCAGCCGAATCAGGCTGCTGGATACATGGCTAAGC
TGATTTGGGAATCTGTGAGCGTGACGGTGGTAGCTGCGGTTGAAGCAATGAACTGGCTTAAGTCTGCTGC
TAAGCTGCTGGCTGCTGAGGTCAAAGATAAGAAGACTGGAGAGATTCTTCGCAAGCGTTGCGCTGTGCAT
TGGGTAACTCCTGATGGTTTCCCTGTGTGGCAGGAATACAAGAAGCCTATTCAGACGCGCTTGAACCTGA
TGTTCCTCGGTCAGTTCCGCTTACAGCCTACCATTAACACCAACAAAGATAGCGAGATTGATGCACACAA
ACAGGAGTCTGGTATCGCTCCTAACTTTGTACACAGCCAAGACGGTAGCCACCTTCGTAAGACTGTAGTG
TGGGCACACGAGAAGTACGGAATCGAATCTTTTGCACTGATTCACGACTCCTTCGGTACCATTCCGGCTG
ACGCTGCGAACCTGTTCAAAGCAGTGCGCGAAACTATGGTTGACACATATGAGTCTTGTGATGTACTGGC
TGATTTCTACGACCAGTTCGCTGACCAGTTGCACGAGTCTCAATTGGACAAAATGCCAGCACTTCCGGCT
AAAGGTAACTTGAACCTCCGTGACATCTTAGAGTCGGACTTCGCGTTCGCGTAACTTAATTAACGGCACT
GCGAAAAAACCCCGCCGAAGCGGGGTTTTTTGCGAAATATAATGACCCTCTTGATAACCCAAGAGGGCAT
TTTTTAATGCCCATGGCGTTTACCAATGCTTAATCAGTGAGGCACCTATCTCAGCGATCTGTCTATTTCG
TTCATCCATAGTTGCCTGACTCCCCGTCGTGTAGATAACTACGATACGGGAGGGCTTACCATCTGGCCCC
AGTGCTGCAATGATACCGCGAGACCCACGCTCACCGGCTCCAGATTTATCAGCAATAAACCAGCCAGCCG
GAAGGGCCGAGCGCAGAAGTGGTCCTGCAACTTTATCCGCCTCCATCCAGTCTATTAATTGTTGCCGGGA
AGCTAGAGTAAGTAGTTCGCCAGTTAATAGTTTGCGCAACGTTGTTGCCATTGCTACAGGCATCGTGGTG
TCACGCTCGTCGTTTGGTATGGCTTCATTCAGCTCCGGTTCCCAACGATCAAGGCGAGTTACATGATCCC
CCATGTTGTGCAAAAAAGCGGTTAGCTCCTTCGGTCCTCCGATCGTTGTCAGAAGTAAGTTGGCCGCAGT
GTTATCACTCATGGTTATGGCAGCACTGCATAATTCTCTTACTGTCATGCCATCCGTAAGATGCTTTTCT
GTGACTGGTGAGTACTCAACCAAGTCATTCTGAGAATAGTGTATGCGGCGACCGAGTTGCTCTTGCCCGG
CGTCAATACGGGATAATACCGCGCCACATAGCAGAACTTTAAAAGTGCTCATCATTGGAAAACGTTCTTC
GGGGCGAAAACTCTCAAGGATCTTACCGCTGTTGAGATCCAGTTCGATGTAACCCACTCGTGCACCCAAC
TGATCTTCAGCATCTTTTACTTTCACCAGCGTTTCTGGGTGAGCAAAAACAGGAAGGCAAAATGCCGCAA
AAAAGGGAATAAGGGCGACACGGAAATGTTGAATACTCATACTCTTCCTTTTTCAATATTATTGAAGCAT
TTATCAGGGTTATTGTCTCATGAGCGGATACATATTTGAATGTATTTAGAAAAATAAACAAATAGGGGTT
CCGCGCACATTTCCCCGAAAAGTGCCACCTGACGTCTAAGAAACCATTATTATCATGACATTAACCTATA
AAAATAGGCGTATCACGAGGCCCTTAGGCCAAATAGGCCGTTCAGATCCTTCCGTATTTAGCCAGTATGT
TCTCTAGTGTGGTTCGTTGTTTTTGCGTGAGCCATGAGAACGAACCATTGAGATCATGCTTACTTTGCAT
GTCACTCAAAAATTTTGCCTCAAAACTGGTGAGCTGAATTTTTGCAGTTAAAGCATCGTGTAGTGTTTTT
CTTAGTCCGTTACGTAGGTAGGAATCTGATGTAATGGTTGTTGGTATTTTGTCACCATTCATTTTTATCT
GGTTGTTCTCAAGTTCGGTTACGAGATCCATTTGTCTATCTAGTTCAACTTGGAAAATCAACGTATCAGT
CGGGCGGCCTCGCTTATCAACCACCAATTTCATATTGCTGTAAGTGTTTAAATCTTTACTTATTGGTTTC
AAAACCCATTGGTTAAGCCTTTTAAACTCATGGTAGTTATTTTCAAGCATTAACATGAACTTAAATTCAT
CAAGGCTAATCTCTATATTTGCCTTGTGAGTTTTCTTTTGTGTTAGTTCTTTTAATAACCACTCATAAAT
CCTCATAGAGTATTTGTTTTCAAAAGACTTAACATGTTCCAGATTATATTTTATGAATTTTTTTAACTGG
AAAAGATAAGGCAATATCTCTTCACTAAAAACTAATTCTAATTTTTCGCTTGAGAACTTGGCATAGTTTG
TCCACTGGAAAATCTCAAAGCCTTTAACCAAAGGATTCCTGATTTCCACAGTTCTCGTCATCAGCTCTCT
GGTTGCTTTAGCTAATACACCATAAGCATTTTCCCTACTGATGTTCATCATCTGAGCGTATTGGTTATAA
GTGAACGATACCGTCCGTTCTTTCCTTGTAGGGTTTTCAATCGTGGGGTTGAGTAGTGCCACACAGCATA
AAATTAGCTTGGTTTCATGCTCCGTTAAGTCATAGCGACTAATCGCTAGTTCATTTGCTTTGAAAACAAC
TAATTCAGACATACATCTCAATTGGTCTAGGTGATTTTAATCACTATACCAATTGAGATGGGCTAGTCAA
TGATAATTACTAGTCCTTTTCCTTTGAGTTGTGGGTATCTGTAAATTCTGCTAGACCTTTGCTGGAAAAC
TTGTAAATTCTGCTAGACCCTCTGTAAATTCCGCTAGACCTTTGTGTGTTTTTTTTGTTTATATTCAAGT
GGTTATAATTTATAGAATAAAGAAAGAATAAAAAAAGATAAAAAGAATAGATCCCAGCCCTGTGTATAAC
TCACTACTTTAGTCAGTTCCGCAGTATTACAAAAGGATGTCGCAAACGCTGTTTGCTCCTCTACAAAACA
GACCTTAAAACCCTAAAGGCTTAAGTAGCACCCTCGCAAGCTCGGGCAAATCGCTGAATATTCCTTTTGT
CTCCGACCATCAGGCACCTGAGTCGCTGTCTTTTTCGTGACATTCAGTTCGCTGCGCTCACGGCTCTGGC
AGTGAATGGGGGTAAATGGCACTACAGGCGCCTTTTATGGATTCATGCAAGGAAACTACCCATAATACAA
GAAAAGCCCGTCACGGGCTTCTCAGGGCGTTTTATGGCGGGTCTGCTATGTGGTGCTATCTGACTTTTTG
CTGTTCAGCAGTTCCTGCCCTCTGATTTTCCAGTCTGACCACTTCGGATTATCCCGTGACAGGTCATTCA
GACTGGCTAATGCACCCAGTAAGGCAGCGGTATCATCAACAGGCTTACCCGTCTTACTGTC
Features (pLannotate 1.2.2; 12 found; start..end, strand, type, name):
     16..60      +  terminator     rrnB T1 terminator: transcription terminator T1 from the E. coli rrnB gene
    280..1553    +  CDS            M13 gene III (fragment) (sequence partly withheld): pIII; III; minor coat protein
   1849..1922    +  ncRNA          tRNA: Accession: RF00005 - tRNA
   2083..2142    -  CDS            CmR (fragment): chloramphenicol acetyltransferase; cat; confers resistance to chloramphenicol
   2287..2402    +  ncRNA          5S rRNA: Accession: RF00001 - 5S ribosomal RNA
   2406..2492    +  terminator     rrnB T1 terminator: Escherichia coli rrnB; transcription terminator T1 from the E. coli rrnB gene
   2584..2611    +  terminator     rrnB T2 terminator: transcription terminator T2 from the E. coli rrnB gene
   2808..5456    +  CDS            RPOL_BPT7: Experimental evidence at protein level: Swiss-Prot protein existence level 1. Highly processive DNA-dependent RNA polymerase that catalyzes the transcription of class II and class III viral genes. Recognizes a specific promoter sequence and enters first into an 'abortive phase' where very short transcripts are synthesized and released before proceeding to the processive transcription of long RNA chains. Unwinds the double-stranded DNA to expose the coding strand for templating. Participates in the initiation of viral DNA replication presumably by making primers accessible to the DNA polymerase
   5565..6425    -  CDS            AmpR: β-lactamase; bla; confers resistance to ampicillin, carbenicillin, and related antibiotics
   6426..6530    -  promoter       AmpR promoter: bla
   6637..7587    -  CDS            Rep101: RepA protein needed for replication with the pSC101 origin; rep101
   7635..7857    -  rep_origin     pSC101 ori: low-copy replication origin that requires the Rep101 protein
