>Addgene plasmid #99216 | pDB036d | addgene full sequence | sequence record 198818 | Addgene NGS Result
TCCGGTCAAATAAAACGAAAGGCTCAGTCGAAAGACTGGGCCTTTCGTTTTGCTGAGGAGACTTAGGGAC
CCTGATGAAATTCGCCACTTGTTAGTGTAATTCGCTAACTCATCCTGGCATGTTGCTGTTGATTCTTCAA
TCAGATCTTTATAAATCAAAAAGATAAAAAATTGGCACGCAAATTGTATTAACAGTTCAGCAGGACAATC
CTGAACGCAGAAATCAAGAGGACAACATTACCTGCAGGTGCAGTAAGGAGGAAAAAAAAA
[85 nt withheld, positions 271-355]
C
[98 nt withheld, positions 357-454]
A
[305 nt withheld, positions 456-760]
G
[176 nt withheld, positions 762-937]
CCAATCGTCTGACCTGCCTCAACCTCCTGTC
[82 nt withheld, positions 969-1050]
GCTCTGAGGGA
[161 nt withheld, positions 1062-1222]
T
[41 nt withheld, positions 1224-1264]
T
[62 nt withheld, positions 1266-1327]
A
[35 nt withheld, positions 1329-1363]
CCTCCCTCAATCGGTTGAATGTCGCCCTTTTGTCTTTGGCGCTGGTAAACCTTACGAGTTCAGTATCGAC
TGCGATAAGATCAACCTGTTCCGC
[50 nt withheld, positions 1458-1507]
T
[38 nt withheld, positions 1509-1546]
TTGAGTAACGGAGCCAATGTACGCAAAAAACCCCGCTTCAGCGGGGTTTTTTCGCCAAAAAAAACCCCGC
CCTGTCAGGGGCGGGGTTTTTTTTTAGGGCCCTACTGACTGTCCGTGTGCTTCTCAAATGCCTGAGGCCA
GTTTGCTCAGGCTCTCCCCGTGGAGGTAATAATTGACGATATGATCAGTGCACGGCTAACTAAGCGGCCT
GCTGACTTTCTCGCCGATCAAAAGGCATTTTGCTATTAAGGGATTGACGAGGGCGTATCTGCGCAGTAAG
ATGCGCCCCGCATTCCGGCGGTAGTTCAGCAGGGCAGAACGGCGGACTCTAAATCCGCATGGCAGGGGTT
CAAATCCCCTCCGCCGGACCAAATTCGAAAAGCCTGCTCAACGAGCAGGCTTTTTTGCATGCTCGAGCAG
CTCAGGGTCGAATTTGCTTTCGAATTTCTGCCATTCATCCGCTTATTATCACTTATTCAGGCGTAGCAAC
CAGGCGTTTAAGGGCACCAATAACTGCCTTAAAAAAATTACGCCCCGCCCTGCCACTCATCGCAGTACTG
TTGTAATTCATTAAGCATTCTGCCGACGTTCATCGGATCCCGGGCCCGTCGACTGCAGAGGCCTGCATGC
AAGCTTGGCGTAATCAGTGGCTGTTTTGGCGGATGAGAGAAGATTTTCAGCCTGATACAGATTAAATCAG
AACGCAGAAGCGGTCTGATAAAACAGAATTTGCCTGGCGGCAGTAGCGCGGTGGTCCCACCTGACCCCAT
GCCGAACTCAGAAGTGAAACTCCGTAGCGCCGATGGTAGTGTGGGGTCTCCCCATGCGAGAGTAGGGAAC
TGCCAGTCATCAAATAAAACGAAAGGCTCAGTCGAAAGACTGGGCCTTTCGTTTTATCTGTTGTTTGTCG
GTGAACGCTCTCCTGAGTAGGACAAATCCGCCGGGAGCGGATTTGAACGTTGCGAAGCAACGGCCCGGAG
GGTGGCGGGCAGGACGCCCGCCATAAACTGCCAGGCATCAAATTAAGCAGAAGGCCATCCTGACGGATGG
CCTTTTTGCGTTTCTACAAACTCGCTGAGGATTCTAGAGCACAGCTAACACCACGTCGTCCCTATCTGCT
GCCCTAGGTCTATGAGTGGTTGCTGGATAACTTTACGGGCATGCATAAGGCTCGTAGGCTATATTCAGGG
AGACCACAACGGTTTCCCTCTACAAATAATTTTGTTTAACTTTTACTAGAGTAAGGAGGAAAAATGAACA
CGATTAACATCGCTAAGAACGACTTCTAGGACATCGAACTGGCTGCTATCCCGTTCAACACTCTGGCTGA
CCATTACGGTGAGCGTTTAGCTCGCGAACAGTTGGCCCTTGAGCATGAGTCTTACGAGATGGGTGAAGCA
CGCTTCCGCAAGATGTTTGAGCGTCAACTTAAAGCTGGTGAGGTTGCGGATAACGCTGCCGCCAAGCCTC
TCATCACTACCCTACTCCCTAAGATGATTGCACGCATCAACGACTGGTTTGAGGAAGTGAAAGCTAAGCG
CGGCAAGCGCCCGACAGCCTTCCAGTTCCTGCAAGAAATCAAGCCGGAAGCCGTAGCGTACATCACCATT
AAGACCACTCTGGCTTGCCTAACCAGTGCTGACAATACAACCGTTCAGGCTGTAGCAAGCGCAATCGGTC
GGGCCATTGAGGACGAGGCTCGCTTCGGTCGTATCCGTGACCTTGAAGCTAAGCACTTCAAGAAAAACGT
TGAGGAACAACTCAACAAGCGCGTAGGGCACGTCTACAAGAAAGCATTTATGCAAGTTGTCGAGGCTGAC
ATGCTCTCTAAGGGTCTACTCGGTGGCGAGGCGTGGTCTTAGTGGCATAAGGAAGACTCTATTCATGTAG
GAGTACGCTGCATCGAGATGCTCATTGAGTCAACCGGAATGGTTAGCTTACACCGCCAAAATGCTGGCGT
AGTAGGTCAAGACTCTGAGACTATCGAACTCGCACCTGAATACGCTGAGGCTATCGCAACCCGTGCAGGT
GCGCTGGCTGGCATCTCTCCGATGTTCCAACCTTGCGTAGTTCCTCCTAAGCCGTGGACTGGCATTACTG
GTGGTGGCTATTGGGCTAACGGTCGTCGTCCTCTGGCGCTGGTGCGTACTCACAGTAAGAAAGCACTGAT
GCGCTACGAAGACGTTTACATGCCTGAGGTGTACAAAGCGATTAACATTGCGCAAAACACCGCATGGAAA
ATCAACAAGAAAGTCCTAGCGGTCGCCAACGTAATCACCAAGTGGAAGCATTGTCCGGTCGAGGACATCC
CTGCGATTGAGCGTGAAGAACTCCCGATGAAACCGGAAGACATCGACATGAATCCTGAGGCTCTCACCGC
GTGGAAACGTGCTGCCGCTGCTGTGTACCGCAAGGACAAGGCTCGCAAGTCTCGCCGTATCAGCCTTGAG
TTCATGCTTGAGCAAGCCAATAAGTTTGCTAACCATAAGGCCATCTGGTTCCCTTACAACATGGACTGGC
GCGGTCGTGTTTACGCTGTGTCAATGTTCAACCCGCAAGGTAACGATATGACCAAAGGACTGCTTACGCT
GGCGAAAGGTAAACCAATCGGTAAGGAAGGTTACTACTGGCTGAAAATCCACGGTGCAAACTGTGCGGGT
GTCGATAAGGTTCCGTTCCCTGAGCGCATCAAGTTCATTGAGGAAAACCACGAGAACATCATGGCTTGCG
CTAAGTCTCCACTGGAGAACACTTGGTGGGCTGAGCAAGATTCTCCGTTCTGCTTCCTTGCGTTCTGCTT
TGAGTACGCTGGGGTACAGCACCACGGCCTGAGCTATAACTGCTCCCTTCCGCTGGCGTTTGACGGGTCT
TGCTCTGGCATCCAGCACTTCTCCGCGATGCTCCGAGATGAGGTAGGTGGTCGCGCGGTTAACTTGCTTC
CTAGTGAAACCGTTCAGGACATCTACGGGATTGTTGCTAAGAAAGTCAACGAGATTCTACAAGCAGACGC
AATCAATGGGACCGATAACGAAGTAGTTACCGTGACCGATGAGAACACTGGTGAAATCTCTGAGAAAGTC
AAGCTGGGCACTAAGGCACTGGCTGGTCAATGGCTGGCTTACGGTGTTACTCGCAGTGTGACTAAGCGTT
CAGTCATGACGCTGGCTTACGGGTCCAAAGAGTTCGGCTTCCGTCAACAAGTGCTGGAAGATACCATTCA
GCCAGCTATTGATTCCGGCAAGGGTCTGATGTTCACTCAGCCGAATCAGGCTGCTGGATACATGGCTAAG
CTGATTTGGGAATCTGTGAGCGTGACGGTGGTAGCTGCGGTTGAAGCAATGAACTGGCTTAAGTCTGCTG
CTAAGCTGCTGGCTGCTGAGGTCAAAGATAAGAAGACTGGAGAGATTCTTCGCAAGCGTTGCGCTGTGCA
TTGGGTAACTCCTGATGGTTTCCCTGTGTGGCAGGAATACAAGAAGCCTATTCAGACGCGCTTGAACCTG
ATGTTCCTCGGTCAGTTCCGCTTACAGCCTACCATTAACACCAACAAAGATAGCGAGATTGATGCACACA
AACAGGAGTCTGGTATCGCTCCTAACTTTGTACACAGCCAAGACGGTAGCCACCTTCGTAAGACTGTAGT
GTGGGCACACGAGAAGTACGGAATCGAATCTTTTGCACTGATTCACGACTCCTTCGGTACCATTCCGGCT
GACGCTGCGAACCTGTTCAAAGCAGTGCGCGAAACTATGGTTGACACATATGAGTCTTGTGATGTACTGG
CTGATTTCTACGACCAGTTCGCTGACCAGTTGCACGAGTCTCAATTGGACAAAATGCCAGCACTTCCGGC
TAAAGGTAACTTGAACCTCCGTGACATCTTAGAGTCGGACTTCGCGTTCGCGTAACTTAATTAACGGCAC
TGCGAAAAAACCCCGCCGAAGCGGGGTTTTTTGCGAAATATAATGACCCTCTTGATAACCCAAGAGGGCA
TTTTTTAATGCCCATGGCGTTTACCAATGCTTAATCAGTGAGGCACCTATCTCAGCGATCTGTCTATTTC
GTTCATCCATAGTTGCCTGACTCCCCGTCGTGTAGATAACTACGATACGGGAGGGCTTACCATCTGGCCC
CAGTGCTGCAATGATACCGCGAGACCCACGCTCACCGGCTCCAGATTTATCAGCAATAAACCAGCCAGCC
GGAAGGGCCGAGCGCAGAAGCGGTCCTGCAACTTTATCCGCCTCCATCCAGTCTATTAATTGTTGCCGGG
AAGCTAGAGTAAGTAGTTCGCCAGTTAATAGTTTGCGCAACGTTGTTGCCATTGCTACAGGCATCGTGGT
GTCACGCTCGTCGTTTGGTATGGCTTCATTCAGCTCCGGTTCCCAACGATCAAGGCGAGTTACATGATCC
CCCATGTTGTGCAAAAAAGCGGTTAGCTCCTTCGGTCCTCCGATCGTTGTCAGAAGTAAGTTGGCCGCAG
TGTTATCACTCATGGTTATGGCAGCACTGCATAATTCTCTTACTGTCATGCCATCCGTAAGATGCTTTTC
TGTGACTGGTGAGTACTCAACCAAGTCATTCTGAGAATAGTGTATGCGGCGACCGAGTTGCTCTTGCCCA
GCGTCAATACGGGATAATACCGCGCCACATAGCAGAACTTTAAAAGTGCTCATCATTGGAAAACGTTCTT
CGGGGCGAAAACTCTCAAGGATCTTACCGCTGTTGAGATCCAGTTCGATGTAACCCACTCGTGCACCCAA
CTGATCTTCAGCATCTTTTACTTTCACCAGCGTTTCTGGGTGAGCAAAAACAGGAAGGCAAAATGCCGCA
AAAAAGGGAATAAGGGCGACACGGAAATGTTGAATACTCATACTCTTCCTTTTTCAATATTATTGAAGCA
TTTATCAGGGTTATTGTCTCATGAGCGGATACATATTTGAATGTATTTAGAAAAATAAACAAATAGGGGT
TCCGCGCACATTTCCCCGAAAAGTGCCACCTGACGTCTAAGAAACCATTATTATCATGACATTAACCTAT
AAAAATAGGCGTATCACGAGGCCCTTAGGCCAAATAGGCCGTTCAGATCCTTCCGTATTTAGCCAGTATG
TTCTCTAGTGTGGTTCGTTGTTTTTGCGTGAGCCATGAGAACGAACCATTGAGATCATGCTTACTTTGCA
TGTCACTCAAAAATTTTGCCTCAAAACTGGTGAGCTGAATTTTTGCAGTTAAAGCATCGTGTAGTGTTTT
TCTTAGTCCGTTACGTAGGTAGGAATCTGATGTAATGGTTGTTGGTATTTTGTCACCATTCATTTTTATC
TGGTTGTTCTCAAGTTCGGTTACGAGATCCATTTGTCTATCTAGTTCAACTTGGAAAATCAACGTATCAG
TCGGGCGGCCTCGCTTATCAACCACCAATTTCATATTGCTGTAAGTGTTTAAATCTTTACTTATTGGTTT
CAAAACCCATTGGTTAAGCCTTTTAAACTCATGGTAGTTATTTTCAAGCATTAACATGAACTTAAATTCA
TCAAGGCTAATCTCTATATTTGCCTTGTGAGTTTTCTTTTGTGTTAGTTCTTTTAATAACCACTCATAAA
TCCTCATAGAGTATTTGTTTTCAAAAGACTTAACATGTTCCAGATTATATTTTATGAATTTTTTTAACTG
GAAAAGATAAGGCAATATCTCTTCACTAAAAACTAATTCTAATTTTTCGCTTGAGAACTTGGCATAGTTT
GTCCACTGGAAAATCTCAAAGCCTTTAACCAAAGGATTCCTGATTTCCACAGTTCTCGTCATCAGCTCTC
TGGTTGCTTTAGCTAATACACCATAAGCATTTTCCCTACTGATGTTCATCATCTGAGCGTATTGGTTATA
AGTGAACGATACCGTCCGTTCTTTCCTTGTAGGGTTTTCAATCGTGGGGTTGAGTAGTGCCACACAGCAT
AAAATTAGCTTGGTTTCATGCTCCGTTAAGTCATAGCGACTAATCGCTAGTTCATTTGCTTTGAAAACAA
CTAATTCAGACATACATCTCAATTGGTCTAGGTGATTTTAATCACTATACCAATTGAGATGGGCTAGTCA
ATGATAATTACTAGTCCTTTTCCTTTGAGTTGTGGGTATCTGTAAATTCTGCTAGACCTTTGCTGGAAAA
CTTGTAAATTCTGCTAGACCCTCTGTAAATTCCGCTAGACCTTTGTGTGTTTTTTTTGTTTATATTCAAG
TGGTTATAATTTATAGAATAAAGAAAGAATAAAAAAAGATAAAAAGAATAGATCCCAGCCCTGTGTATAA
CTCACTACTTTAGTCAGTTCCGCAGTATTACAAAAGGATGTCGCAAACGCTGTTTGCTCCTCTACAAAAC
AGACCTTAAAACCCTAAAGGCTTAAGTAGCACCCTCGCAAGCTCGGGCAAATCGCTGAATATTCCTTTTG
TCTCCGACCATCAGGCACCTGAGTCGCTGTCTTTTTCGTGACATTCAGTTCGCTGCGCTCACGGCTCTGG
CAGTGAATGGGGGTAAATGGCACTACAGGCGCCTTTTATGGATTCATGCAAGGAAACTACCCATAATACA
AGAAAAGCCCGTCACGGGCTTCTCAGGGCGTTTTATGGCGGGTCTGCTATGTGGTGCTATCTGACTTTTT
GCTGTTCAGCAGTTCCTGCCCTCTGATTTTCCAGTCTGACCACTTCGGATTATCCCGTGACAGGTCATTC
AGACTGGCTAATGCACCCAGTAAGGCAGCGGTATCATCAACAGGCTTACCCGTCTTACTGTCAAGAGGAC
A
Features (pLannotate 1.2.2; 12 found; start..end, strand, type, name):
      7..51      +  terminator     rrnB T1 terminator: transcription terminator T1 from the E. coli rrnB gene
    271..1544    +  CDS            M13 gene III (fragment) (sequence partly withheld): pIII; III; minor coat protein
   1840..1913    +  ncRNA          tRNA: Accession: RF00005 - tRNA
   2074..2133    -  CDS            CmR (fragment): chloramphenicol acetyltransferase; cat; confers resistance to chloramphenicol
   2278..2393    +  ncRNA          5S rRNA: Accession: RF00001 - 5S ribosomal RNA
   2397..2483    +  terminator     rrnB T1 terminator: Escherichia coli rrnB; transcription terminator T1 from the E. coli rrnB gene
   2575..2602    +  terminator     rrnB T2 terminator: transcription terminator T2 from the E. coli rrnB gene
   2800..5448    +  CDS            RPOL_BPT7: Experimental evidence at protein level: Swiss-Prot protein existence level 1. Highly processive DNA-dependent RNA polymerase that catalyzes the transcription of class II and class III viral genes. Recognizes a specific promoter sequence and enters first into an 'abortive phase' where very short transcripts are synthesized and released before proceeding to the processive transcription of long RNA chains. Unwinds the double-stranded DNA to expose the coding strand for templating. Participates in the initiation of viral DNA replication presumably by making primers accessible to the DNA polymerase
   5557..6417    -  CDS            AmpR: β-lactamase; bla; confers resistance to ampicillin, carbenicillin, and related antibiotics
   6418..6522    -  promoter       AmpR promoter: bla
   6629..7579    -  CDS            Rep101: RepA protein needed for replication with the pSC101 origin; rep101
   7627..7849    -  rep_origin     pSC101 ori: low-copy replication origin that requires the Rep101 protein
