[The description below was written by a language model from this plasmid's Addgene catalogue record and pLannotate feature annotations shown in this document.]
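Description:
pDB036d is a low-copy bacterial accessory plasmid of about 8.3 kb. It is used in phage-assisted continuous evolution (PACE) of Methanocaldococcus jannaschii tyrosyl-tRNA synthetase (MjTyrRS) variants, and the record assigns it to the negative-selection arm. It replicates in E. coli from the pSC101 origin, which depends on the plasmid-encoded Rep101 (RepA) protein, and it is selected with ampicillin through a β-lactamase gene under its native bla promoter. A short chloramphenicol acetyltransferase fragment also appears in the annotation. It looks like a cloning remnant rather than a functional marker.

The synthetic insert of roughly 5.4 kb carries three expression units. The first is M13 gene III, encoding the minor coat protein pIII that phage need for infectivity, placed behind the phage shock promoter (Ppsp) and the SD8 ribosome-binding site, so pIII is supplied in response to phage infection. The second is an optimised amber suppressor tRNA, tyrT(Opt,CUA), driven by the proK promoter and followed by rrnB-derived 5S rRNA and T1/T2 terminator sequences. The third is T7 RNA polymerase expressed from the constitutive proA promoter with the SD4 ribosome-binding site, carrying amber stop codons at positions 12 and 203.

Full-length T7 RNA polymerase is therefore made only when a phage-encoded synthetase charges the suppressor tRNA and both amber codons are read through, which links synthetase activity to polymerase output. The record does not state what the polymerase then transcribes. No T7 promoter-driven element is annotated on this plasmid, so the penalising component of the negative selection presumably sits on a companion plasmid. The depositor and sequencing-derived records differ by a single nucleotide in length and give the same feature set.
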