Addgene plasmid #99216: pDB036d
Purpose: Accessory plasmid for PACE of MjTyrRS variants; negative selection
Depositing lab: David Liu. Depositing organization: Harvard University. Publication: Continuous directed evolution of aminoacyl-tRNA synthetases. Bryson DI, Fan C, Guo LT, Miller C, Soll D, Liu DR. Nat Chem Biol. 2017 Oct 16. doi: 10.1038/nchembio.2474. PubMed 29035361.
Backbone
  Vector backbone: SC101
  Backbone manufacturer: David Liu Lab
  Backbone size w/o insert (bp): 2921
  Total vector size (bp): 8336
  Vector type: Bacterial Expression
Growth in bacteria
  Bacterial resistance: Ampicillin, 100 μg/mL
  Growth temperature: 37°C
  Growth strain: DH5alpha
  Copy number: Low Copy
Gene/Insert
  Gene/Insert name: Ppsp [SD8] gIII; PproK tyrT(Opt,CUA); PproA [SD4] T7RNAP(S12*,S203*)
  Species: Synthetic
  Insert size (bp): 5415
  Mutation: amber codons at positions 12 and 203 of T7 RNA polymerase
  Promoter: Ppsp, PproK, and PproA
  Cloning method: Ligation Independent Cloning
  Sequencing primers: 5′ n/a; 3′ n/a
Terms and licenses: Academic/Nonprofit Terms; Industry Terms: Not Available to Industry
How to cite: pDB036d was a gift from David Liu (Addgene plasmid # 99216 ; http://n2t.net/addgene:99216 ; RRID:Addgene_99216)
